>Addgene plasmid #49946 | MLM3713 | depositor partial sequence | sequence record 74462 | TALE sequence
ATGGTGGACTTGAGGACACTCGGTTATTCGCAACAGCAACAGGAGAAAATCAAGCCTAAGGTCAGGAGCA
CCGTCGCGCAACACCACGAGGCGCTTGTGGGGCATGGCTTCACTCATGCGCATATTGTCGCGCTTTCACA
GCACCCTGCGGCGCTTGGGACGGTGGCTGTCAAATACCAAGATATGATTGCGGCCCTGCCCGAAGCCACG
CACGAGGCAATTGTAGGGGTCGGTAAACAGTGGTCGGGAGCGCGAGCACTTGAGGCGCTGCTGACTGTGG
CGGGTGAGCTTAGGGGGCCTCCGCTCCAGCTCGACACCGGGCAGCTGCTGAAGATCGCGAAGAGAGGGGG
AGTAACAGCGGTAGAGGCAGTGCACGCCTGGCGCAATGCGCTCACCGGGGCCCCCTTGAACCTGACCCCA
GACCAGGTAGTCGCAATCGCGTCACATGACGGGGGAAAGCAAGCCCTGGAAACCGTGCAAAGGTTGTTGC
CGGTCCTTTGTCAAGACCACGGCCTTACACCGGAGCAAGTCGTGGCCATTGCAAGCAACATCGGTGGCAA
ACAGGCTCTTGAGACGGTTCAGAGACTTCTCCCAGTTCTCTGTCAAGCCCACGGGCTGACTCCCGATCAA
GTTGTAGCGATTGCGAATAACAATGGAGGGAAACAAGCATTGGAGACTGTCCAACGGCTCCTTCCCGTGT
TGTGTCAAGCCCACGGTTTGACGCCTGCACAAGTGGTCGCCATCGCCAGCCATGATGGCGGTAAGCAGGC
GCTGGAAACAGTACAGCGCCTGCTGCCTGTACTGTGCCAGGATCATGGACTGACCCCAGACCAGGTAGTC
GCAATCGCGTCGAACATTGGGGGAAAGCAAGCCCTGGAAACCGTGCAAAGGTTGTTGCCGGTCCTTTGTC
AAGACCACGGCCTTACACCGGAGCAAGTCGTGGCCATTGCATCCCACGACGGTGGCAAACAGGCTCTTGA
GACGGTTCAGAGACTTCTCCCAGTTCTCTGTCAAGCCCACGGGCTGACTCCCGATCAAGTTGTAGCGATT
GCGTCGAACATTGGAGGGAAACAAGCATTGGAGACTGTCCAACGGCTCCTTCCCGTGTTGTGTCAAGCCC
ACGGTTTGACGCCTGCACAAGTGGTCGCCATCGCCAACAACAACGGCGGTAAGCAGGCGCTGGAAACAGT
ACAGCGCCTGCTGCCTGTACTGTGCCAGGATCATGGACTGACCCCAGACCAGGTAGTCGCAATCGCGTCA
CATGACGGGGGAAAGCAAGCCCTGGAAACCGTGCAAAGGTTGTTGCCGGTCCTTTGTCAAGACCACGGCC
TTACACCGGAGCAAGTCGTGGCCATTGCAAGCAACATCGGTGGCAAACAGGCTCTTGAGACGGTTCAGAG
ACTTCTCCCAGTTCTCTGTCAAGCCCACGGGCTGACTCCCGATCAAGTTGTAGCGATTGCGAATAACAAT
GGAGGGAAACAAGCATTGGAGACTGTCCAACGGCTCCTTCCCGTGTTGTGTCAAGCCCACGGTTTGACGC
CTGCACAAGTGGTCGCCATCGCCAGCCATGATGGCGGTAAGCAGGCGCTGGAAACAGTACAGCGCCTGCT
GCCTGTACTGTGCCAGGATCATGGACTGACCCCAGACCAGGTAGTCGCAATCGCGTCAAACGGAGGGGGA
AAGCAAGCCCTGGAAACCGTGCAAAGGTTGTTGCCGGTCCTTTGTCAAGACCACGGCCTTACACCGGAGC
AAGTCGTGGCCATTGCAAGCAATGGGGGTGGCAAACAGGCTCTTGAGACGGTTCAGAGACTTCTCCCAGT
TCTCTGTCAAGCCCACGGGCTGACTCCCGATCAAGTTGTAGCGATTGCGTCGCATGACGGAGGGAAACAA
GCATTGGAGACTGTCCAACGGCTCCTTCCCGTGTTGTGTCAAGCCCACGGTTTGACGCCTGCACAAGTGG
TCGCCATCGCCAGCCATGATGGCGGTAAGCAGGCGCTGGAAACAGTACAGCGCCTGCTGCCTGTACTGTG
CCAGGATCATGGACTGACCCCAGACCAGGTAGTCGCAATCGCGTCACATGACGGGGGAAAGCAAGCCCTG
GAAACCGTGCAAAGGTTGTTGCCGGTCCTTTGTCAAGACCACGGCCTTACACCGGAGCAAGTCGTGGCCA
TTGCATCCCACGACGGTGGCAAACAGGCTCTTGAGACGGTTCAGAGACTTCTCCCAGTTCTCTGTCAAGC
CCACGGGCTGACACCCGAACAGGTGGTCGCCATTGCTTCCCACGACGGAGGACGGCCAGCCTTGGAG
