>Addgene plasmid #49946 | MLM3713 | addgene partial sequence | sequence record 75978 | EF1a-F
AGCGGCCGCCACCATGGACTACAAAGACCATGACGGTGATTATAAAGATCATGACATCGATTACAAGGAT
GACGATGACAAGATGGCCCCCAAGAAGAAGAGGAAGGTGGGCATTCACCGCGGGGTACCTATGGTGGACT
TGAGGACACTCGGTTATTCGCAACAGCAACAGGAGAAAATCAAGCCTAAGGTCAGGAGCACCGTCGCGCA
ACACCACGAGGCGCTTGTGGGGCATGGCTTCACTCATGCGCATATTGTCGCGCTTTCACAGCACCCTGCG
GCGCTTGGGACGGTGGCTGTCAAATACCAAGATATGATTGCGGCCCTGCCCGAAGCCACGCACGAGGCAA
TTGTAGGGGTCGGTAAACAGTGGTCGGGAGCGCGAGCACTTGAGGCGCTGCTGACTGTGGCGGGTGAGCT
TAGGGGGCCTCCGCTCCAGCTCGACACCGGGCAGCTGCTGAAGATCGCGAAGAGAGGGGGAGTAACAGCG
GTAGAGGCAGTGCACGCCTGGCGCAATGCGCTCACCGGGGCCCCCTTGAACCTGACCCCAGACCAGGTAG
TCGCAATCGCGTCACATGACGGGGGAAAGCAAGCCCTGGAAACCGTGCAAAGGTTGTTGCCGGTCCTTTG
TCAAGACCACGGCCTTACACCGGAGCAAGTCGTGGCCATTGCAAGCAACATCGGTGGCAAACAGGCTCTT
GAGACGGTTCAGAGACTTCTCCCAGTTCTCTGTCAAGCCCACGGGCTGACTCCCGATCAAGTTGTAGCGA
TTGCGAATAACAATGGAGGGAAACAAGCATTGGAGACTGTCCAACGGCTCCTTCCCGTGTTGTGTCAAGC
CCACGGTTTGACGCCTGCACAAGTGGTCGCCATCGCCAGCCATGATGGCGGTAAGCAGGCGCTGGAAACA
GTACAGCGCCTGCTGCCTGTACTGTGCC
