>Addgene plasmid #49946 | MLM3713 | addgene partial sequence | sequence record 76964 | hTET1-F 5'-ACCCTACCGACAGAAGATGC-3'
CTTTTGGCTGTTCATGGAGTATGTACTTTAATGGCTGTAAGTTTGGTAGAAGCCCAAGCCCCAGAAGATT
TAGAATTGATCCAAGCTCTCCCTTACATGAAAAAAACCTTGAAGATAACTTACAGAGTTTGGCTACACGA
TTAGCTCCAATTTATAAGCAGTATGCTCCAGTAGCTTACCAAAATCAGGTGGAATATGAAAATGTTGCCC
GAGAATGTCGGCTTGGCAGCAAGGAAGGTCGACCCTTCTCTGGGGTCACTGCTTGCCTGGACTTCTGTGC
TCATCCCCACAGGGACATTCACAACATGAATAATGGAAGCACTGTGGTTTGTACCTTAACTCGAGAAGAT
AACCGCTCTTTGGGTGTTATTCCTCAAGATGAGCAGCTCCATGTGCTACCTCTTTATAAGCTTTCAGACA
CAGATGAGTTTGGCTCCAAGGAAGGAATGGAAGCCAAGATCAAATCTGGGGCCATCGAGGTCCTGGCACC
CCGCCGCAAAAAAAGAACGTGTTTCACTCAGCCTGTTCCCCGTTCTGGAAAGAAGAGGGCTGCGATGATG
ACAGAGGTTCTTGCACATAAGATAAGGGCAGTGGAAAAGAAACCTATTCCCCGAATCAAGCGGAAGAATA
ACTCAACAACAACAAACAACAGTAAGCCTTCGTCACTGCCAACCTTAGGGAGTAACACTGAGACCGTGCA
ACCTGAAGTAAAAAGTGAAACCGAACCCCATTTTATCTTAAAAAGTTCAGACAACACTAAAACTTATTCG
CTGATGCCATCCGCTCCTCACCCAGTGAAAGAGGCATCTCCAGGCTTCTCCTGGTCCCCGAAGACTGCTT
CAGCCACACCAGCTCCACTGAA
