[The description below was written by a language model from this plasmid's Addgene catalogue record.]
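Description:
MLM3713 is a mammalian expression plasmid encoding a programmable TALE-TET1 fusion protein, built on the pJFA334E9 backbone and catalogued under the TALEN vector type, although its effector is a demethylase domain rather than a nuclease. It is propagated in E. coli under ampicillin selection. The record does not state the origin of replication or copy number, lists no mammalian selection marker, and includes no feature table, so details of the polyadenylation signal and other backbone elements cannot be confirmed here.

The payload is an EF1a promoter-driven open reading frame made up of an N-terminal 3x FLAG tag (supplied by the backbone), a custom TALE repeat array, and the catalytic domain of TET1 (TET1CD). The repeat array, designated RH-4, was inserted into the backbone by restriction cloning at BsmBI sites and is engineered to recognise a specific site (site #4) in the human RHOXF2/2B homeobox gene locus. The TALE domain provides sequence-specific DNA binding, bringing the TET1 catalytic domain, an enzyme that oxidises 5-methylcytosine and thereby initiates its removal, to CpGs adjacent to the binding site. The FLAG epitope allows the fusion protein to be detected or immunoprecipitated.

The construct is intended for targeted demethylation of CpGs near the RHOXF2 target site in human cells. This makes it possible to test how methylation at defined positions affects expression of the endogenous gene, including its potential activation, without the genome-wide effects of global demethylating treatments.
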