Addgene plasmid #49946: MLM3713
Purpose: Expresses a 3x Flag TALE-TET1CD (catalytic domain of TET1) fusion protein engineered to bind a site in the human RHOXF2/2B homeobox (RHOXF2) gene and demethylate CpGs adjacent to the binding site
Depositing lab: Keith Joung. Depositing organization: Massachusetts General Hospital. Publication: Targeted DNA demethylation and activation of endogenous genes using programmable TALE-TET1 fusion proteins. Maeder ML, Angstman JF, Richardson ME, Linder SJ, Cascio VM, Tsai SQ, Ho QH, Sander JD, Reyon D, Bernstein BE, Costello JF, Wilkinson MF, Joung JK. Nat Biotechnol. 2013 Oct 9. doi: 10.1038/nbt.2726. PubMed 24108092.
Backbone
  Vector backbone: pJFA334E9
  Backbone manufacturer: Joung lab (Addgene plasmid #49237)
  Vector type: TALEN
Growth in bacteria
  Bacterial resistance: Ampicillin, 100 μg/mL
  Growth temperature: 37°C
  Growth strain: XL1 Blue
  Copy number: Unknown
Gene/Insert
  Gene/Insert name: 3x FLAG Tet1CD RH-4 (alt names: RH-4; RHOXF2 site #4)
  Species: H. sapiens (human)
  Entrez Gene: RHOXF2 (a.k.a. CT107, PEPP-2, PEPP2, THG1)
  Promoter: EF1a
  Tag / fusion protein: 3x FLAG (N terminal on backbone)
  Cloning method: Restriction Enzyme; 5′ cloning site BsmBI (unknown if destroyed); 3′ cloning site BsmBI (unknown if destroyed)
  Sequencing primers: 5′ EF1a-F 5'-TCAAGCCTCAGACAGTGGTTC-3'; 3′ OJA199 5'-CACCATCACAGCAGTTGG-3'
Terms and licenses: Academic/Nonprofit Terms; Industry Terms: Not Available to Industry
Depositor comments: TALE target site is: TCAGCACAGCAGCTTCCCCC. See Supplementary Figure 13 of associated publication for amino acid sequences of backbone and TALE repeat array.
How to cite: MLM3713 was a gift from Keith Joung (Addgene plasmid # 49946 ; http://n2t.net/addgene:49946 ; RRID:Addgene_49946)
